>Addgene plasmid #200523 | pMC-ME_2a-mCherry-pA ORF-2 with ATG | addgene full sequence | sequence record 394271 | Addgene NGS Result
TGTAAAACGACGGCCAGTCTTAAGCTCGGGCCCGGTCTCTAGTCCGCTACAAACTTCTCTCTGCTGAAGC
AGGCTGGAGACGTGGAGGAGAACCCTGGACCTATGGTGAGCAAGGGCGAGGAGGATAACATGGCCATCAT
CAAGGAGTTCATGCGCTTCAAGGTGCACATGGAGGGCTCCGTGAACGGCCACGAGTTCGAGATCGAGGGC
GAGGGCGAGGGCCGCCCCTACGAGGGCACCCAGACCGCCAAGCTGAAGGTGACCAAGGGTGGCCCCCTGC
CCTTCGCCTGGGACATCCTGTCCCCTCAGTTCATGTACGGCTCCAAGGCCTACGTGAAGCACCCAGCCGA
CATCCCCGACTACTTGAAGCTGTCCTTCCCCGAGGGCTTCAAGTGGGAGCGCGTGATGAACTTCGAGGAC
GGCGGCGTGGTGACCGTGACCCAGGACTCCTCCCTGCAGGACGGCGAGTTCATCTACAAGGTGAAGCTGC
GCGGCACCAACTTCCCCTCCGACGGCCCCGTAATGCAGAAGAAGACCATGGGCTGGGAGGCCTCCTCCGA
GCGGATGTACCCCGAGGACGGCGCCCTGAAGGGCGAGATCAAGCAGAGGCTGAAGCTGAAGGACGGCGGC
CACTACGACGCTGAGGTCAAGACCACCTACAAGGCCAAGAAGCCCGTGCAGCTGCCCGGCGCCTACAACG
TCAACATCAAGTTGGACATCACCTCCCACAACGAGGACTACACCATCGTGGAACAGTACGAACGCGCCGA
GGGCCGCCACTCCACCGGCGGCATGGACGAGCTGTACAAGTAAGCTAGAACTATAGTGAGTCGTATTACG
TAGATCCAGACATGATAAGATACATTGATGAGTTTGGACAAACCACAACTAGAATGCAGTGAAAAAAATG
CTTTATTTGTGAAATTTGTGATGCTATTGCTTTATTTGTAACCATTATAAGCTGCAATAAACAAGTTAAC
AACAACAATTGCATTCATTTTATGTTTCAGGTTCAGGGGGAGGTGTGGGAGGTTTTTTAATTCCTCAAGA
GACCTCTAGACCAGCCAGGACAGAAATGCCTCGACTTCGCTGCTACCCAAGGTTGCCGGGTGACGCACAC
CGTGGAAACGGATGAAGGCACGAACCCAGTGGACATAAGCCTGTTCGGTTCGTAAGCTGTAATGCAAGTA
GCGTATGCGCTCACGCAACTGGTCCAGAACCTTGACCGAACGCAGCGGTGGTAACGGCGCAGTGGCGGTT
TTCATGGCTTGTTATGACTGTTTTTTTGGGGTACAGTCTATGCCTCGGGCATCCAAGCAGCAAGCGCGTT
ACGCCGTGGGTCGATGTTTGATGTTATGGAGCAGCAACGATGTTACGCAGCAGGGCAGTCGCCCTAAAAC
AAAGTTAAACATTATGAGGGAAGCGGTGATCGCCGAAGTATCGACTCAACTATCAGAGGTAGTTGGCGTC
ATCGAGCGCCATCTCGAACCGACGTTGCTGGCCGTACATTTGTACGGCTCCGCAGTGGATGGCGGCCTGA
AGCCACACAGTGATATTGATTTGCTGGTTACGGTGACCGTAAGGCTTGATGAAACAACGCGGCGAGCTTT
GATCAACGACCTTTTGGAAACTTCGGCTTCCCCTGGAGAGAGCGAGATTCTCCGCGCTGTAGAAGTCACC
ATTGTTGTGCACGACGACATCATTCCGTGGCGTTATCCAGCTAAGCGCGAACTGCAATTTGGAGAATGGC
AGCGCAATGACATTCTTGCAGGTATCTTCGAGCCAGCCACGATCGACATTGATCTGGCTATCTTGCTGAC
AAAAGCAAGAGAACATAGCGTTGCCTTGGTAGGTCCAGCGGCGGAGGAACTCTTTGATCCGGTTCCTGAA
CAGGATCTATTTGAGGCGCTAAATGAAACCTTAACGCTATGGAACTCGCCGCCCGACTGGGCTGGCGATG
AGCGAAATGTAGTGCTTACGTTGTCCCGCATTTGGTACAGCGCAGTAACCGGCAAAATCGCGCCGAAGGA
TGTCGCTGCCGACTGGGCAATGGAGCGCCTGCCGGCCCAGTATCAGCCCGTCATACTTGAAGCTAGACAG
GCTTATCTTGGACAAGAAGAAGATCGCTTGGCCTCGCGCGCAGATCAGTTGGAAGAATTTGTCCACTACG
TGAAAGGCGAGATCACCAAGGTAGTCGGCAAATAACCCTCGAGCCACCCATGACCAAAATCCCTTAACGT
GAGTTACGCGTCGTTCCACTGAGCGTCAGACCCCGTAGAAAAGATCAAAGGATCTTCTTGAGATCCTTTT
TTTCTGCGCGTAATCTGCTGCTTGCAAACAAAAAAACCACCGCTACCAGCGGTGGTTTGTTTGCCGGATC
AAGAGCTACCAACTCTTTTTCCGAAGGTAACTGGCTTCAGCAGAGCGCAGATACCAAATACTGTTCTTCT
AGTGTAGCCGTAGTTAGGCCACCACTTCAAGAACTCTGTAGCACCGCCTACATACCTCGCTCTGCTAATC
CTGTTACCAGTGGCTGCTGCCAGTGGCGATAAGTCGTGTCTTACCGGGTTGGACTCAAGACGATAGTTAC
CGGATAAGGCGCAGCGGTCGGGCTGAACGGGGGGTTCGTGCACACAGCCCAGCTTGGAGCGAACGACCTA
CACCGAACTGAGATACCTACAGCGTGAGCTATGAGAAAGCGCCACGCTTCCCGAAGGGAGAAAGGCGGAC
AGGTATCCGGTAAGCGGCAGGGTCGGAACAGGAGAGCGCACGAGGGAGCTTCCAGGGGGAAACGCCTGGT
ATCTTTATAGTCCTGTCGGGTTTCGCCACCTCTGACTTGAGCGTCGATTTTTGTGATGCTCGTCAGGGGG
GCGGAGCCTATGGAAAAACGCCAGCAACGCGGCCTTTTTACGGTTCCTGGCCTTTTGCTGGCCTTTTGCT
CACATGTTCTTTCCTGCGTTATCCCCTGATTCTGTGGATAACCGTATTACCGCCTTTGAGTGAGCTGATA
CCGCTCGCCGCAGCCGAACGACCGAGCGCAGCGAGTCAGTGAGCGAGGAAGCGGAAGAGCGCCCAATACG
CAAACCGCCTCTCCCCGCGCGTTGGCCGATTCATTAATGCAGCTGGCACGACAGGTTTCCCGACTGGAAA
GCGGGCAGTGAGCGCAACGCAATTAATACGCGTACCGCTAGCCAGGAAGAGTTTGTAGAAACGCAAAAAG
GCCATCCGTCAGGATGGCCTTCTGCTTAGTTTGATGCCTGGCAGTTTATGGCGGGCGTCCTGCCCGCCAC
CCTCCGGGCCGTTGCTTCACAACGTTCAAATCCGCTCCCGGCGGATTTGTCCTACTCAGGAGAGCGTTCA
CCGACAAACAACAGATAAAACGAAAGGCCCAGTCTTCCGACTGAGCCTTTCGTTTTATTTGATGCCTGGC
AGTTCCCTACTCTCGCGTTAACGCTAGCATGGATGTTTTCCCAGTCACGACGT
Features (pLannotate 1.2.2; 11 found; start..end, strand, type, name):
    103..810     +  CDS            mCherry: mCherry is a basic (constitutively fluorescent) red fluorescent protein published in 2004, derived from Discosoma sp.. It is reported to be a very rapidly-maturing monomer with low acid sensitivity.
    821..838     -  promoter       T7 promoter (fragment): promoter for bacteriophage T7 RNA polymerase
    843..977     -  polyA_signal   SV40 poly(A) signal: SV40 polyadenylation signal
   1152..1175    +  promoter       Pc promoter (fragment): intI1 (promoter lies within the coding sequence); class 1 integron promoter
   1351..1407    +  CDS            GmR (fragment): gentamycin acetyltransferase; aacC1; confers resistance to gentamycin
   1414..2205    +  CDS            SmR: aminoglycoside adenylyltransferase (Murphy, 1985); aadA; confers resistance to spectinomycin and streptomycin
   2298..2886    +  rep_origin     ori: high-copy-number ColE1/pMB1/pBR322/pUC origin of replication
   3069..3161    +  CDS            lacI (fragment): lac repressor; lacI; The lac repressor binds to the lac operator to inhibit transcription in E. coli. This inhibition can be relieved by adding lactose or isopropyl-β-D-thiogalactopyranoside (IPTG).
   3216..3243    -  terminator     rrnB T2 terminator: transcription terminator T2 from the E. coli rrnB gene
   3375..3418    +  terminator     rrnB T1 terminator: Escherichia coli rrnB; transcription terminator T1 from the E. coli rrnB gene
   3465..18      -  CDS            lacZα (fragment) (across the origin): LacZα fragment of β-galactosidase; lacZ fragment
