[The description below was written by a language model from this plasmid's Addgene catalogue record and pLannotate feature annotations shown in this document.]
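Description:
pMC-ME_2a-mCherry-pA ORF-2 with ATG is a 3,483 bp "middle entry" module for a Golden Gate-style (Mini-Golden) assembly system, built on the pU6a:sgRNA#3 backbone and intended for constructing mini-circle knock-in donors for genome editing in zebrafish. It is propagated in E. coli through a high-copy ColE1/pUC-type origin and selected with spectinomycin via the aadA (SmR) aminoglycoside adenylyltransferase gene. This gene sits downstream of a class 1 integron Pc promoter fragment and a short remnant of a gentamicin resistance gene. Other annotated pieces, namely the rrnB T1 and T2 terminators and small fragments of lacI, lacZα and a T7 promoter, appear to be backbone leftovers rather than functional parts of the payload.

The payload is a promoterless reporter cassette consisting of a 2A peptide sequence, the monomeric red fluorescent protein mCherry, and a polyadenylation signal. The feature table annotates the mCherry coding sequence and an SV40 poly(A) signal, which is called on the opposite strand. It does not separately annotate the 2A element or the BsaI sites, which are known only from the catalogue description. According to the record, the cassette is flanked by BsaI cut sites, so digestion with this type IIS enzyme releases it with defined overhangs for ordered ligation with other entry modules. The "ORF-2" designation indicates one of several reading-frame variants, allowing the 2A-mCherry to be placed in frame with the targeted endogenous coding sequence. The 2A would then separate mCherry from the host protein during translation. "With ATG" indicates that a start codon is included, though the record does not say exactly where it lies. No promoter for expression in the animal is listed, consistent with reliance on the targeted locus for transcription.
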