Addgene plasmid #200523: pMC-ME_2a-mCherry-pA ORF-2 with ATG
Purpose: mini circle middle entry plasmid for 2a-mCherry-pA ORF 2 (with ATG) with flanking BsaI cut sites
Depositing lab: Junsu Kang. Depositing organization: University of Wisconsin, Madison. Publication: Advancing knock-in approaches for robust genome editing in zebrafish. Rodriguez-Parks A, Beezley EG, Manna S, Silaban I, Almutawa SI, Cao S, Ahmed H, Guyer M, Baker S, Richards MP, Kang J. Biol Open. 2026 Feb 2:bio.062472. doi: 10.1242/bio.062472. PubMed 41630603.
Backbone
  Vector backbone: pU6a:sgRNA#3
  Backbone manufacturer: Addgene #64247
  Total vector size (bp): 3483
  Vector type: Mini-Golden
Growth in bacteria
  Bacterial resistance: Spectinomycin, 50 μg/mL
  Growth temperature: 37°C
  Growth strain: DH5alpha
  Copy number: Unknown
Gene/Insert
  Gene/Insert name: mCherry
Terms and licenses: Academic/Nonprofit Terms; Industry Terms: Not Available to Industry
How to cite: pMC-ME_2a-mCherry-pA ORF-2 with ATG was a gift from Junsu Kang (Addgene plasmid # 200523 ; http://n2t.net/addgene:200523 ; RRID:Addgene_200523)
